Addgene plasmid #16349: pWZL Hygro-NMYC TRF2 deltaB
Depositing lab: Titia de Lange. Depositing organization: Rockefeller University. Publication: Different telomere damage signaling pathways in human and mouse cells. Smogorzewska A, de Lange T. EMBO J. 2002 Aug 15. 21(16):4338-48. 10.1093/emboj/cdf433 PubMed 12169636.
Backbone
  Vector backbone: pWZL Hygro NMYC
  Backbone size w/o insert (bp): 5900
  Vector type: Mammalian Expression, Retroviral
  Selectable markers: Hygromycin
Growth in bacteria
  Bacterial resistance: Ampicillin, 100 μg/mL
  Growth temperature: 37°C
  Growth strain: DH5alpha
  Copy number: High Copy
Gene/Insert
  Gene/Insert name: hTRF2 (alt names: human TTAGGG repeat binding factor 2; 2433)
  Species: H. sapiens (human)
  Insert size (bp): 1368
  Mutation: Deleted Basic Domain (aa1-44)
  Entrez Gene: TERF2 (a.k.a. TRBF2, TRF2)
  Tag / fusion protein: Myc (N terminal on backbone)
  Cloning method: Restriction Enzyme; 5′ cloning site BamHI (not destroyed); 3′ cloning site EcoRI (not destroyed)
  Sequencing primers: 5′ CCTTTGTACACCCTAAGCCT; 3′ AATGCTCGTCAAGAAGAC
Terms and licenses: Academic/Nonprofit Terms; Industry Terms: Not Available to Industry
How to cite: pWZL Hygro-NMYC TRF2 deltaB was a gift from Titia de Lange (Addgene plasmid # 16349 ; http://n2t.net/addgene:16349 ; RRID:Addgene_16349)
