[The description below was written by a language model from this plasmid's Addgene catalogue record.]
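Description:
pWZL Hygro-NMYC TRF2 deltaB is a retroviral mammalian expression plasmid built on the pWZL Hygro NMYC backbone (about 5.9 kb without insert). It is maintained in E. coli as a high-copy plasmid under ampicillin selection, and it carries a hygromycin resistance marker for selecting transduced or transfected mammalian cells. No feature table accompanies the entry, so the promoter, the origin of replication and the way the hygromycin marker is expressed are not explicitly stated. In vectors of the pWZL family, expression is generally driven from the retroviral long terminal repeat, and the plasmid is introduced into a packaging cell line to produce virus that integrates the cassette stably into target cells.

The payload is a roughly 1.37 kb fragment of human TRF2 (TERF2, the TTAGGG repeat binding factor 2), cloned between BamHI and EcoRI sites that both remain intact. The insert carries a deletion of the N-terminal basic domain (amino acids 1–44), giving the TRF2 deltaB allele. A Myc epitope supplied by the backbone is fused to the N terminus of the truncated protein, allowing the exogenous protein to be detected and distinguished from endogenous TRF2 with anti-Myc antibodies.

TRF2 is a telomere-binding component that protects chromosome ends, and mutant forms such as this one are used to dissect which domains contribute to that function. The associated publication concerns telomere damage signalling pathways in human and mouse cells, which suggests the construct was used for stable retroviral expression of the basic-domain deletion mutant to study cellular responses to perturbed telomere protection.
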