>Addgene plasmid #16349 | pWZL Hygro-NMYC TRF2 deltaB | addgene partial sequence | sequence record 22701 | pBABE5 5'-CTTTATCCAGCCCTCAC-3'
CTCCNGCGGACNCCCCATGGAACAAAAGTTGATTTCTGAAGAAGATTTGTTAAGAAAGAGAGGATCCGAG
GCACGGCTGGAAGAGGCAGTCAATCGCTGGGTGCTCAAGTTCTACTTCCACGAGGCGCTGCGGGCCTTTC
GGGGTAGCCGGTACGGGGACTTCAGACAGATCCGGGACATCATGCAGGCTTTGCTTGTCAGGCCCTTGGG
GAAGGAGCACACCGTGTCCCGATTGCTGCGGGTTATGCAGTGTCTGTCGCGGATTGAAGAAGGGGAAAAT
TTAGACTGTTCCTTTGATATGGAGGCTGAGCTCACACCACTGGAATCAGCTATCAATGTGCTGGAGATGA
TTAAAACGGAATTTACACTGACAGAAGCAGTGGTCGAATCCAGTAGAAAACTGGTCAAGGAAGCTGCTGT
CATTATTTGTATCAAAAACAAAGAATTTGAAAAGGCTTCAAAAATTTTGAAAAAACATATGTCCAAGGAC
CCCACAACTCAGAAGCTGAGAAATGATCTCCTGAATATTATTCGAGAAAAGAACTTGGCCCATCCTGTTA
TCCAGAACTTTTCATATGAGACCTTCCAGCAGAAGATGCTGCGCTTCCTGGAGAGCCCNNGGGATGACGC
CGAGCCCTTGCTCCTCACGATGGCCAAAAAGGCTTTGAAATCTGAGTCCGCTGCCTCAAGTACAGGGNAN
GAAGATAACAGCNGCACNGGGCTGTGNNAAAANCNCCCNCCAGAGACCCGCAAGGCAGCTACGAATCCTC
CACCACNTTGGATGATGNTCTGAAGCGCTTCAGATCTGTCTGTGCCAGATCTGAGCACCTNG
